Addgene plasmid #100655: YCe2731 HC_Kan_conn_L-W
Purpose: EMMA toolkit Assembly connector L-W
Depositing lab: Yizhi Cai. Depositing organization: University of Edinburgh. Publication: EMMA: An Extensible Mammalian Modular Assembly Toolkit for the Rapid Design and Production of Diverse Expression Vectors. Martella A, Matjusaitis M, Auxillos J, Pollard SM, Cai Y. ACS Synth Biol. 2017 Apr 24. doi: 10.1021/acssynbio.7b00016. PubMed 28418644.
Backbone
  Vector backbone: pSMART HC_Kan
  Vector type: Synthetic Biology
Growth in bacteria
  Bacterial resistance: Kanamycin, 50 μg/mL
  Growth temperature: 37°C
  Growth strain: DH5alpha
  Copy number: High Copy
Gene/Insert
  Gene/Insert name: EMMA toolkit Assembly connector L-W
  Species: Synthetic
  Cloning method: Restriction Enzyme; 5′ cloning site Unknown (unknown if destroyed); 3′ cloning site Unknown (unknown if destroyed)
Terms and licenses: Academic/Nonprofit Terms; Industry Terms: Not Available to Industry
Depositor comments: DNA element with no function. It is used as a bridge to connect parts placed in position 11 and 23 of EMMA platform.
How to cite: YCe2731 HC_Kan_conn_L-W was a gift from Yizhi Cai (Addgene plasmid # 100655 ; http://n2t.net/addgene:100655 ; RRID:Addgene_100655)
