[The description below was written by a language model from this plasmid's Addgene catalogue record and pLannotate feature annotations shown in this document.]
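Description:
YCe2731 HC_Kan_conn_L-W is a small, high-copy bacterial part-storage plasmid from the EMMA (Extensible Mammalian Modular Assembly) toolkit, built on the pSMART HC_Kan backbone and classed as a synthetic biology vector. At just under 2 kb it consists almost entirely of backbone. A ColE1/pUC-type origin provides high-copy replication in E. coli, and an aph(3')-Ia kanamycin resistance gene, annotated as driven by the cat promoter, provides selection. The backbone is punctuated by transcription terminators (tonB, T7 early and T3 early). These are characteristic of pSMART-type vectors and insulate the cloning region from transcription reading into or out of the vector.

The payload is a synthetic "connector" element, L-W, which the depositor describes as DNA with no biological function. It serves as a bridge in EMMA assemblies, joining parts placed at positions 11 and 23 of the platform. A mammalian expression vector can therefore be assembled when the intervening positions are left unoccupied. The connector itself is not annotated in either feature table, presumably because it is short and lies in the unannotated region outside the listed backbone features. The record does not give its cloning sites or its length.

Two sequence records are available, a depositor sequence and a repository sequencing result. They differ by three nucleotides in total length and show the same feature layout. In the sequencing result the kanamycin resistance gene is flagged as a fragment and is slightly shorter, and the record offers no explanation for this difference.
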