Features (pLannotate 1.2.2; 6 found; start..end, strand, type, name):
    220..251     +  terminator     tonB terminator: bidirectional E. coli tonB-P14 transcription terminator
    252..354     +  promoter       cat promoter: promoter of the E. coli cat gene encoding chloramphenicol acetyltransferase
    355..1170    +  CDS            KanR: aminoglycoside phosphotransferase; aph(3')-Ia; confers resistance to kanamycin in bacteria or G418 (Geneticin®) in eukaryotes
   1194..1221    +  terminator     T7Te terminator: phage T7 early transcription terminator
   1233..1820    -  rep_origin     ori: high-copy-number ColE1/pMB1/pBR322/pUC origin of replication
   1842..1871    -  terminator     T3Te terminator: phage T3 early transcription terminator
>Addgene plasmid #100655 | YCe2731 HC_Kan_conn_L-W | depositor full sequence | sequence record 189577 | YCe2731 HC_Kan_conn_L-W sequence 1943 bps
TGCATCCACGATCTAGTCACCGTCTCACGTCTATGATGAGGATGTTGGTGGAGAGCATGTGGAGGAAGTG
GATAGGGAAGGTTGTAGAGTAGATCCGGTTGAAGTGATGAGGATAGGAGGAGGCGAACGAGACGCTACTC
ACCCTCGAGCATAACGACGAATTCTCTAGATATCGCTCAATACTGACCATTTAAATCATACCTGACCTCC
ATAGCAGAAAGTCAAAAGCCTCCGACCGGAGGCTTTTGACTTGATCGGCACGTAAGAGGTTCCAACTTTC
ACCATAATGAAATAAGATCACTACCGGGCGTATTTTTTGAGTTATCGAGATTTTCAGGAGCTAAGGAAGC
TAAAATGAGCCATATTCAACGGGAAACGTCTTGCTCGAGGCCGCGATTAAATTCCAACATGGATGCTGAT
TTATATGGGTATAAATGGGCTCGCGATAATGTCGGGCAATCAGGTGCGACAATCTATCGATTGTATGGGA
AGCCCGATGCGCCAGAGTTGTTTCTGAAACATGGCAAAGGTAGCGTTGCCAATGATGTTACAGATGAGAT
GGTCAGGCTAAACTGGCTGACGGAATTTATGCCTCTTCCGACCATCAAGCATTTTATCCGTACTCCTGAT
GATGCATGGTTACTCACCACTGCGATCCCAGGGAAAACAGCATTCCAGGTATTAGAAGAATATCCTGATT
CAGGTGAAAATATTGTTGATGCGCTGGCAGTGTTCCTGCGCCGGTTGCATTCGATTCCTGTTTGTAATTG
TCCTTTTAACGGCGATCGCGTATTTCGTCTCGCTCAGGCGCAATCACGAATGAATAACGGTTTGGTTGGT
GCGAGTGATTTTGATGACGAGCGTAATGGCTGGCCTGTTGAACAAGTCTGGAAAGAAATGCATAAGCTTT
TGCCATTCTCACCGGATTCAGTCGTCACTCATGGTGATTTCTCACTTGATAACCTTATTTTTGACGAGGG
GAAATTAATAGGTTGTATTGATGTTGGACGAGTCGGAATCGCAGACCGATACCAGGATCTTGCCATCCTA
TGGAACTGCCTCGGTGAGTTTTCTCCTTCATTACAGAAACGGCTTTTTCAAAAATATGGTATTGATAATC
CTGATATGAATAAATTGCAGTTTCACTTGATGCTCGATGAGTTTTTCTAATGAGGGCCCAAATGTAATCA
CCTGGCTCACCTTCGGGTGGGCCTTTCTGCGTTGCTGGCGTTTTTCCATAGGCTCCGCCCCCCTGACGAG
CATCACAAAAATCGATGCTCAAGTCAGAGGTGGCGAAACCCGACAGGACTATAAAGATACCAGGCGTTTC
CCCCTGGAAGCTCCCTCGTGCGCTCTCCTGTTCCGACCCTGCCGCTTACCGGATACCTGTCCGCCTTTCT
CCCTTCGGGAAGCGTGGCGCTTTCTCATAGCTCACGCTGTAGGTATCTCAGTTCGGTGTAGGTCGTTCGC
TCCAAGCTGGGCTGTGTGCACGAACCCCCCGTTCAGCCCGACCGCTGCGCCTTATCCGGTAACTATCGTC
TTGAGTCCAACCCGGTAAGACACGACTTATCGCCACTGGCAGCAGCCACTGGTAACAGGATTAGCAGAGC
GAGGTATGTAGGCGGTGCTACAGAGTTCTTGAAGTGGTGGCCTAACTACGGCTACACTAGAAGAACAGTA
TTTGGTATCTGCGCTCTGCTGAAGCCAGTTACCTCGGAAAAAGAGTTGGTAGCTCTTGATCCGGCAAACA
AACCACCGCTGGTAGCGGTGGTTTTTTTGTTTGCAAGCAGCAGATTACGCGCAGAAAAAAAGGATCTCAA
GAAGATCCTTTGATTTTCTACCGAAGAAAGGCCCACCCGTGAAGGTGAGCCAGTGAGTTGATTGCAGTCC
AGTTACGCTGGAGTCTGAGGCTCGTCCTGAATGATATCAAGCTTGAATTCGTT
