Features (pLannotate 1.2.2; 6 found; start..end, strand, type, name):
    220..251     +  terminator     tonB terminator: bidirectional E. coli tonB-P14 transcription terminator
    252..354     +  promoter       cat promoter: promoter of the E. coli cat gene encoding chloramphenicol acetyltransferase
    355..1168    +  CDS            KanR (fragment): aminoglycoside phosphotransferase; aph(3')-Ia; confers resistance to kanamycin in bacteria or G418 (Geneticin®) in eukaryotes
   1191..1218    +  terminator     T7Te terminator: phage T7 early transcription terminator
   1230..1817    -  rep_origin     ori: high-copy-number ColE1/pMB1/pBR322/pUC origin of replication
   1839..1868    -  terminator     T3Te terminator: phage T3 early transcription terminator
>Addgene plasmid #100655 | YCe2731 HC_Kan_conn_L-W | addgene full sequence | sequence record 192769 | Addgene NGS Result
TGCATCCACGATCTAGTCACCGTCTCACGTCTATGATGAGGATGTTGGTGGAGAGCATGTGGAGGAAGTG
GATAGGGAAGGTTGTAGAGTAGATCCGGTTGAAGTGATGAGGATAGGAGGAGGCGAACGAGACGCTACTC
ACCCTCGAGCATAACGACGAATTCTCTAGATATCGCTCAATACTGACCATTTAAATCATACCTGACCTCC
ATAGCAGAAAGTCAAAAGCCTCCGACCGGAGGCTTTTGACTTGATCGGCACGTAAGAGGTTCCAACTTTC
ACCATAATGAAATAAGATCACTACCGGGCGTATTTTTTGAGTTATCGAGATTTTCAGGAGCTAAGGAAGC
TAAAATGAGCCATATTCAACGGGAAACGTCTTGCTCGAGGCCGCGATTAAATTCCAACATGGATGCTGAT
TTATATGGGTATAAATGGGCTCGCGATAATGTCGGGCAATCAGGTGCGACAATCTATCGATTGTATGGGA
AGCCCGATGCGCCAGAGTTGTTTCTGAAACATGGCAAAGGTAGCGTTGCCAATGATGTTACAGATGAGAT
GGTCAGGCTAAACTGGCTGACGGAATTTATGCCTCTTCCGACCATCAAGCATTTTATCCGTACTCCTGAT
GATGCATGGTTACTCACCACTGCGATCCCAGGGAAAACAGCATTCCAGGTATTAGAAGAATATCCTGATT
CAGGTGAAAATATTGTTGATGCGCTGGCAGTGTTCCTGCGCCGGTTGCATTCGATTCCTGTTTGTAATTG
TCCTTTTAACGGCGATCGCGTATTTCGTCTCGCTCAGGCGCAATCACGAATGAATAACGGTTTGGTTGGT
GCGAGTGATTTTGATGACGAGCGTAATGGCTGGCCTGTTGAACAAGTCTGGAAAGAAATGCATAAGCTTT
TGCCATTCTCACCGGATTCAGTCGTCACTCATGGTGATTTCTCACTTGATAACCTTATTTTTGACGAGGG
GAAATTAATAGGTTGTATTGATGTTGGACGAGTCGGAATCGCAGACCGATACCAGGATCTTGCCATCCTA
TGGAACTGCCTCGGTGAGTTTTCTCCTTCATTACAGAAACGGCTTTTTCAAAAATATGGTATTGATAATC
CTGATATGAATAAATTGCAGTTTCACTTGATGCTCGATGAGTTTTTCTGAGGGCCCAAATGTAATCACCT
GGCTCACCTTCGGGTGGGCCTTTCTGCGTTGCTGGCGTTTTTCCATAGGCTCCGCCCCCCTGACGAGCAT
CACAAAAATCGATGCTCAAGTCAGAGGTGGCGAAACCCGACAGGACTATAAAGATACCAGGCGTTTCCCC
CTGGAAGCTCCCTCGTGCGCTCTCCTGTTCCGACCCTGCCGCTTACCGGATACCTGTCCGCCTTTCTCCC
TTCGGGAAGCGTGGCGCTTTCTCATAGCTCACGCTGTAGGTATCTCAGTTCGGTGTAGGTCGTTCGCTCC
AAGCTGGGCTGTGTGCACGAACCCCCCGTTCAGCCCGACCGCTGCGCCTTATCCGGTAACTATCGTCTTG
AGTCCAACCCGGTAAGACACGACTTATCGCCACTGGCAGCAGCCACTGGTAACAGGATTAGCAGAGCGAG
GTATGTAGGCGGTGCTACAGAGTTCTTGAAGTGGTGGCCTAACTACGGCTACACTAGAAGAACAGTATTT
GGTATCTGCGCTCTGCTGAAGCCAGTTACCTCGGAAAAAGAGTTGGTAGCTCTTGATCCGGCAAACAAAC
CACCGCTGGTAGCGGTGGTTTTTTTGTTTGCAAGCAGCAGATTACGCGCAGAAAAAAAGGATCTCAAGAA
GATCCTTTGATTTTCTACCGAAGAAAGGCCCACCCGTGAAGGTGAGCCAGTGAGTTGATTGCAGTCCAGT
TACGCTGGAGTCTGAGGCTCGTCCTGAATGATATCAAGCTTGAATTCGTT
